Addgene plasmid #51921: ITGB3
Purpose: Expresses full-length Integrin beta-3 precursor ectodomain in mammalian cells. Stop codon before C-terminal rat Cd4d3+4 tag, biotinylation sequence and His tag.
Depositing lab: Gavin Wright. Depositing organization: Wellcome Sanger Institute. Publication: A human platelet receptor protein microarray identifies FcepsilonR1alpha as an activating PEAR1 ligand. Sun Y, Vandenbriele C, Kauskot A, Verhamme P, Hoylaerts MF, Wright GJ. Mol Cell Proteomics. 2015 Feb 23. pii: mcp.M114.046946. 10.1074/mcp.M114.046946 PubMed 25713122.
Backbone
  Vector backbone: pTT3
  Backbone manufacturer: Yves Durocher, NRC
  Backbone size w/o insert (bp): 6618
  Total vector size (bp): 8792
  Modifications to backbone: Stop codon at amino acid 718, no translation of rat CD4 d3+4, enzymatic biotinylation sequence, linker and His tag (CD4d3+4-BioLHis).
  Vector type: Mammalian Expression
Growth in bacteria
  Bacterial resistance: Ampicillin, 100 μg/mL
  Growth temperature: 37°C
  Growth strain: Top10
  Copy number: High Copy
Gene/Insert
  Gene/Insert name: ITGB3 (alt name: Integrin beta-3 precursor)
  Species: H. sapiens (human)
  Insert size (bp): 2174
  Mutation: Stop Codon at amino acid 718, before CD4, bio and His tags
  Entrez Gene: ITGB3 (a.k.a. BDPLT16, BDPLT2, BDPLT24, CD61, FMAIT1, GP3A, GPIIIa, GT, GT2)
  Promoter: CMV
  Tag / fusion protein: rat CD4 d3+4 (C terminal on backbone); enzymatic biotinylation sequence (C terminal on backbone); His tag (C terminal on backbone)
  Cloning method: Restriction Enzyme; 5′ cloning site NotI (not destroyed); 3′ cloning site AscI (not destroyed)
  Sequencing primers: 5′ CMV-fwd
Resource information
  A portion of this plasmid was derived from a plasmid made by: Insert was chemically synthesised.
Terms and licenses: Academic/Nonprofit Terms; Industry Terms: Not Available to Industry
Depositor comments: Article ref 81, 82 Co-transfect with ITGA2B-bio-His (Addgene 53353) or ITGAV-bio-His (Addgene 51919) to create the respective dimers
How to cite: ITGB3 was a gift from Gavin Wright (Addgene plasmid # 51921 ; http://n2t.net/addgene:51921 ; RRID:Addgene_51921)
