[The description below was written by a language model from this plasmid's Addgene catalogue record and the feature table of its GenBank file.]
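Description:
ITGB3 is a mammalian expression plasmid built on the pTT3 backbone, a vector designed for transient protein production in cultured mammalian cells. It is 8,792 bp in total. It is maintained in E. coli at high copy through a ColE1/pUC-type origin and selected with ampicillin via the bla gene. Remnants of a lac promoter/operator region from the parental cloning vector are also annotated but play no role in the mammalian cassette.

The payload is a chemically synthesised human ITGB3 sequence of about 2.2 kb, encoding the integrin beta-3 (CD61/GPIIIa) precursor ectodomain. It is cloned between NotI and AscI sites that remain intact. Transcription is driven by the human CMV immediate-early enhancer and promoter. A primer site annotated as lying in a synthetic intron suggests an intron in the 5′ leader. A Kozak consensus precedes the start codon, and a rabbit beta-globin polyadenylation signal terminates the transcript. The insert itself is not annotated in the feature table.

The backbone carries a C-terminal module of rat CD4 domains 3 and 4, an enzymatic biotinylation sequence, a linker and a 6xHis tag. In this construct a stop codon at amino acid 718 lies upstream of that module, so none of these tags is translated and the beta-3 ectodomain is produced untagged. The 6xHis feature in the table therefore marks coding sequence that is present but not expressed.

According to the depositor, the plasmid is meant to be co-transfected with biotin/His-tagged ITGA2B or ITGAV ectodomain constructs. The tagged alpha subunit then pairs with the untagged beta-3 chain to form the corresponding soluble heterodimers. The associated work used such recombinant proteins in a human platelet receptor protein microarray to screen for extracellular interactions.
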