LOCUS       Exported 8792 bp ds-DNA circular SYN 12-MAY-2021
DEFINITION  Expresses full-length Integrin beta-3 precursor ectodomain in
            mammalian cells. Stop codon before C-terminal rat Cd4d3+4 tag,
            biotinylation sequence and His tag..
ACCESSION   .
VERSION     .
KEYWORDS    ITGB3
SOURCE      synthetic DNA construct
  ORGANISM  synthetic DNA construct
REFERENCE   1 (bases 1 to 8792)
  AUTHORS   Sun Y, Vandenbriele C, Kauskot A, Verhamme P, Hoylaerts MF, Wright
            GJ
  TITLE     A human platelet receptor protein microarray identifies
            FcepsilonR1alpha as an activating PEAR1 ligand.
  JOURNAL   Mol Cell Proteomics. 2015 Feb 23. pii: mcp.M114.046946.
  PUBMED    25713122
REFERENCE   2 (bases 1 to 8792)
  AUTHORS   .
  TITLE     Direct Submission
  JOURNAL   Exported May 12, 2021 from SnapGene Server 1.1.58
            http://www.snapgene.com
FEATURES             Location/Qualifiers
     source          1..8792
                     /organism="synthetic DNA construct"
                     /mol_type="other DNA"
     CDS             644..661
                     /codon_start=1
                     /product="6xHis affinity tag"
                     /label=6xHis
                     /translation="HHHHHH"
     polyA_signal    713..768
                     /label=-beta-globin poly(A) signal
                     /note="rabbit beta-globin polyadenylation signal (Gil and
                     Proudfoot, 1987)"
     primer_bind     complement(767..786)
                     /label=rbglobpA-R
                     /note="Rabbit beta-globin polyA, reverse primer. Also
                     called rb-glob-pA-term-R"
     primer_bind     complement(3004..3022)
                     /label=pBRforEco
                     /note="pBR322 vectors, upsteam of EcoRI site, forward
                     primer"
     promoter        3090..3194
                     /gene="bla"
                     /label=AmpR promoter
     CDS             3195..4055
                     /codon_start=1
                     /gene="bla"
                     /product="beta-lactamase"
                     /label=AmpR
                     /note="confers resistance to ampicillin, carbenicillin, and
                     related antibiotics"
                     /translation="MSIQHFRVALIPFFAAFCLPVFAHPETLVKVKDAEDQLGARVGYI
                     ELDLNSGKILESFRPEERFPMMSTFKVLLCGAVLSRVDAGQEQLGRRIHYSQNDLVEYS
                     PVTEKHLTDGMTVRELCSAAITMSDNTAANLLLTTIGGPKELTAFLHNMGDHVTRLDRW
                     EPELNEAIPNDERDTTMPAAMATTLRKLLTGELLTLASRQQLIDWMEADKVAGPLLRSA
                     LPAGWFIADKSGAGERGSRGIIAALGPDGKPSRIVVIYTTGSQATMDERNRQIAEIGAS
                     LIKHW"
     primer_bind     complement(3413..3432)
                     /label=Amp-R
                     /note="Ampicillin resistance gene, reverse primer"
     rep_origin      4226..4814
                     /direction=RIGHT
                     /label=ori
                     /note="high-copy-number ColE1/pMB1/pBR322/pUC origin of
                     replication"
     primer_bind     4715..4734
                     /label=pBR322ori-F
                     /note="pBR322 origin, forward primer"
     primer_bind     4968..4985
                     /label=L4440
                     /note="L4440 vector, forward primer"
     protein_bind    5102..5123
                     /label=CAP binding site
                     /bound_moiety="E. coli catabolite activator protein"
                     /note="CAP binding activates transcription in the presence
                     of cAMP."
     promoter        5138..5168
                     /label=lac promoter
                     /note="promoter for the E. coli lac operon"
     protein_bind    5176..5192
                     /label=lac operator
                     /bound_moiety="lac repressor encoded by lacI"
                     /note="The lac repressor binds to the lac operator to
                     inhibit transcription in E. coli. This inhibition can be
                     relieved by adding lactose or
                     isopropyl-beta-D-thiogalactopyranoside (IPTG)."
     primer_bind     5181..5203
                     /label=M13/pUC Reverse
                     /note="In lacZ gene"
     primer_bind     5200..5216
                     /label=M13 rev
                     /note="common sequencing primer, one of multiple similar
                     variants"
     primer_bind     5200..5216
                     /label=M13 Reverse
                     /note="In lacZ gene. Also called M13-rev"
     enhancer        5487..5866
                     /label=CMV enhancer
                     /note="human cytomegalovirus immediate early enhancer"
     promoter        5867..6070
                     /label=CMV promoter
                     /note="human cytomegalovirus (CMV) immediate early
                     promoter"
     primer_bind     6021..6041
                     /label=CMV-F
                     /note="Human CMV immediate early promoter, forward primer"
     primer_bind     6067..6091
                     /label=LNCX
                     /note="Human CMV promoter, forward primer"
     primer_bind     6572..6591
                     /label=pMT2-F
                     /note="Synthetic intron, forward primer"
     regulatory      6625..6634
                     /regulatory_class="other"
                     /note="vertebrate consensus sequence for strong initiation
                     of translation (Kozak, 1987)"
     regulatory      6629..6638
                     /regulatory_class="other"
                     /note="vertebrate consensus sequence for strong initiation
                     of translation (Kozak, 1987)"
ORIGIN
        1 gtcgacctcc atcacggcct ataagagtga gggggagtca gcggagttct ccttcccact
       61 caaccttgga gaggaaagcc tgcagggaga gttgagatgg aaggcagaga aggctccttc
      121 ttcccagtcc tggatcacct tctccctaaa gaaccaaaag gtgtctgtgc agaagtctac
      181 tagcaacccc aagttccagc tgtccgaaac gctcccactc acccttcaga taccccaggt
      241 ctcccttcag tttgctggtt ctggcaacct gaccctgact ctggacagag ggatactgta
      301 tcaggaagtg aacctggtgg tgatgaaagt gactcagccc gacagcaaca ctttgacctg
      361 tgaggtgatg ggacccacct cacccaagat gagactgatc ttgaagcagg agaatcagga
      421 ggccagggtc tccaggcagg agaaagtgat tcaagtgcag gcccctgaag caggggtgtg
      481 gcaatgtcta ctgagtgaag gtgaagaggt caagatggac tccaagatcc aggttttatc
      541 caaagggttg aattccggca gcctgcacca catcctggac gcccagaaga tgctgtggaa
      601 ccacagggac aggaacctgc ctcctctggc ccctctgggc ccccaccacc atcaccacca
      661 ttgagtctag acacgtgatt aattaaggat cccccgacct cgacctctgg ctaataaagg
      721 aaatttattt tcattgcaat agtgtgttgg aattttttgt gtctctcact cggaaggaca
      781 tatgggaggg caaatcattt ggtcgagatc cctcggagat ctctagctag aggatcgatc
      841 cccgccccgg acgaactaaa cctgactacg acatctctgc cccttcttcg cggggcagtg
      901 catgtaatcc cttcagttgg ttggtacaac ttgccaactg ggccctgttc cacatgtgac
      961 acgggggggg accaaacaca aaggggttct ctgactgtag ttgacatcct tataaatgga
     1021 tgtgcacatt tgccaacact gagtggcttt catcctggag cagactttgc agtctgtgga
     1081 ctgcaacaca acattgcctt tatgtgtaac tcttggctga agctcttaca ccaatgctgg
     1141 gggacatgta cctcccaggg gcccaggaag actacgggag gctacaccaa cgtcaatcag
     1201 aggggcctgt gtagctaccg ataagcggac cctcaagagg gcattagcaa tagtgtttat
     1261 aaggccccct tgttaaccct aaacgggtag catatgcttc ccgggtagta gtatatacta
     1321 tccagactaa ccctaattca atagcatatg ttacccaacg ggaagcatat gctatcgaat
     1381 tagggttagt aaaagggtcc taaggaacag cgatatctcc caccccatga gctgtcacgg
     1441 ttttatttac atggggtcag gattccacga gggtagtgaa ccattttagt cacaagggca
     1501 gtggctgaag atcaaggagc gggcagtgaa ctctcctgaa tcttcgcctg cttcttcatt
     1561 ctccttcgtt tagctaatag aataactgct gagttgtgaa cagtaaggtg tatgtgaggt
     1621 gctcgaaaac aaggtttcag gtgacgcccc cagaataaaa tttggacggg gggttcagtg
     1681 gtggcattgt gctatgacac caatataacc ctcacaaacc ccttgggcaa taaatactag
     1741 tgtaggaatg aaacattctg aatatcttta acaatagaaa tccatggggt ggggacaagc
     1801 cgtaaagact ggatgtccat ctcacacgaa tttatggcta tgggcaacac ataatcctag
     1861 tgcaatatga tactggggtt attaagatgt gtcccaggca gggaccaaga caggtgaacc
     1921 atgttgttac actctatttg taacaagggg aaagagagtg gacgccgaca gcagcggact
     1981 ccactggttg tctctaacac ccccgaaaat taaacggggc tccacgccaa tggggcccat
     2041 aaacaaagac aagtggccac tctttttttt gaaattgtgg agtgggggca cgcgtcagcc
     2101 cccacacgcc gccctgcggt tttggactgt aaaataaggg tgtaataact tggctgattg
     2161 taaccccgct aaccactgcg gtcaaaccac ttgcccacaa aaccactaat ggcaccccgg
     2221 ggaatacctg cataagtagg tgggcgggcc aagatagggg cgcgattgct gcgatctgga
     2281 ggacaaatta cacacacttg cgcctgagcg ccaagcacag ggttgttggt cctcatattc
     2341 acgaggtcgc tgagagcacg gtgggctaat gttgccatgg gtagcatata ctacccaaat
     2401 atctggatag catatgctat cctaatctat atctgggtag cataggctat cctaatctat
     2461 atctgggtag catatgctat cctaatctat atctgggtag tatatgctat cctaatttat
     2521 atctgggtag cataggctat cctaatctat atctgggtag catatgctat cctaatctat
     2581 atctgggtag tatatgctat cctaatctgt atccgggtag catatgctat cctaatagag
     2641 attagggtag tatatgctat cctaatttat atctgggtag catatactac ccaaatatct
     2701 ggatagcata tgctatccta atctatatct gggtagcata tgctatccta atctatatct
     2761 gggtagcata ggctatccta atctatatct gggtagcata tgctatccta atctatatct
     2821 gggtagtata tgctatccta atttatatct gggtagcata ggctatccta atctatatct
     2881 gggtagcata tgctatccta atctatatct gggtagtata tgctatccta atctgtatcc
     2941 gggtagcata tgctatcctc atgataagct gtcaaacatg agaattttct tgaagacgaa
     3001 agggcctcgt gatacgccta tttttatagg ttaatgtcat gataataatg gtttcttaga
     3061 cgtcaggtgg cacttttcgg ggaaatgtgc gcggaacccc tatttgttta tttttctaaa
     3121 tacattcaaa tatgtatccg ctcatgagac aataaccctg ataaatgctt caataatatt
     3181 gaaaaaggaa gagtatgagt attcaacatt tccgtgtcgc ccttattccc ttttttgcgg
     3241 cattttgcct tcctgttttt gctcacccag aaacgctggt gaaagtaaaa gatgctgaag
     3301 atcagttggg tgcacgagtg ggttacatcg aactggatct caacagcggt aagatccttg
     3361 agagttttcg ccccgaagaa cgttttccaa tgatgagcac ttttaaagtt ctgctatgtg
     3421 gcgcggtatt atcccgtgtt gacgccgggc aagagcaact cggtcgccgc atacactatt
     3481 ctcagaatga cttggttgag tactcaccag tcacagaaaa gcatcttacg gatggcatga
     3541 cagtaagaga attatgcagt gctgccataa ccatgagtga taacactgcg gccaacttac
     3601 ttctgacaac gatcggagga ccgaaggagc taaccgcttt tttgcacaac atgggggatc
     3661 atgtaactcg ccttgatcgt tgggaaccgg agctgaatga agccatacca aacgacgagc
     3721 gtgacaccac gatgcctgca gcaatggcaa caacgttgcg caaactatta actggcgaac
     3781 tacttactct agcttcccgg caacaattaa tagactggat ggaggcggat aaagttgcag
     3841 gaccacttct gcgctcggcc cttccggctg gctggtttat tgctgataaa tctggagccg
     3901 gtgagcgtgg gtctcgcggt atcattgcag cactggggcc agatggtaag ccctcccgta
     3961 tcgtagttat ctacacgacg gggagtcagg caactatgga tgaacgaaat agacagatcg
     4021 ctgagatagg tgcctcactg attaagcatt ggtaactgtc agaccaagtt tactcatata
     4081 tactttagat tgatttaaaa cttcattttt aatttaaaag gatctaggtg aagatccttt
     4141 ttgataatct catgaccaaa atcccttaac gtgagttttc gttccactga gcgtcagacc
     4201 ccgtagaaaa gatcaaagga tcttcttgag atcctttttt tctgcgcgta atctgctgct
     4261 tgcaaacaaa aaaaccaccg ctaccagcgg tggtttgttt gccggatcaa gagctaccaa
     4321 ctctttttcc gaaggtaact ggcttcagca gagcgcagat accaaatact gttcttctag
     4381 tgtagccgta gttaggccac cacttcaaga actctgtagc accgcctaca tacctcgctc
     4441 tgctaatcct gttaccagtg gctgctgcca gtggcgataa gtcgtgtctt accgggttgg
     4501 actcaagacg atagttaccg gataaggcgc agcggtcggg ctgaacgggg ggttcgtgca
     4561 cacagcccag cttggagcga acgacctaca ccgaactgag atacctacag cgtgagctat
     4621 gagaaagcgc cacgcttccc gaagggagaa aggcggacag gtatccggta agcggcaggg
     4681 tcggaacagg agagcgcacg agggagcttc cagggggaaa cgcctggtat ctttatagtc
     4741 ctgtcgggtt tcgccacctc tgacttgagc gtcgattttt gtgatgctcg tcaggggggc
     4801 ggagcctatg gaaaaacgcc agcaacgcgg cctttttacg gttcctggcc ttttgctggc
     4861 cttttgctca catgttcttt cctgcgttat cccctgattc tgtggataac cgtattaccg
     4921 cctttgagtg agctgatacc gctcgccgca gccgaacgac cgagcgcagc gagtcagtga
     4981 gcgaggaagc ggaagagcgc ccaatacgca aaccgcctct ccccgcgcgt tggccgattc
     5041 attaatgcag ctggcacgac aggtttcccg actggaaagc gggcagtgag cgcaacgcaa
     5101 ttaatgtgag ttagctcact cattaggcac cccaggcttt acactttatg cttccggctc
     5161 gtatgttgtg tggaattgtg agcggataac aatttcacac aggaaacagc tatgaccatg
     5221 attacgccaa gctctagcta gaggtcgacc aattctcatg tttgacagct tatcatcgca
     5281 gatccgggca acgttgttgc cattgctgca ggcgcagaac tggtaggtat ggaagatcta
     5341 tacattgaat caatattggc aattagccat attagtcatt ggttatatag cataaatcaa
     5401 tattggctat tggccattgc atacgttgta tctatatcat aatatgtaca tttatattgg
     5461 ctcatgtcca atatgaccgc catgttgaca ttgattattg actagttatt aatagtaatc
     5521 aattacgggg tcattagttc atagcccata tatggagttc cgcgttacat aacttacggt
     5581 aaatggcccg cctggctgac cgcccaacga cccccgccca ttgacgtcaa taatgacgta
     5641 tgttcccata gtaacgccaa tagggacttt ccattgacgt caatgggtgg agtatttacg
     5701 gtaaactgcc cacttggcag tacatcaagt gtatcatatg ccaagtccgc cccctattga
     5761 cgtcaatgac ggtaaatggc ccgcctggca ttatgcccag tacatgacct tacgggactt
     5821 tcctacttgg cagtacatct acgtattagt catcgctatt accatggtga tgcggttttg
     5881 gcagtacacc aatgggcgtg gatagcggtt tgactcacgg ggatttccaa gtctccaccc
     5941 cattgacgtc aatgggagtt tgttttggca ccaaaatcaa cgggactttc caaaatgtcg
     6001 taataacccc gccccgttga cgcaaatggg cggtaggcgt gtacggtggg aggtctatat
     6061 aagcagagct cgtttagtga accgtcagat cctcactctc ttccgcatcg ctgtctgcga
     6121 gggccagctg ttgggctcgc ggttgaggac aaactcttcg cggtctttcc agtactcttg
     6181 gatcggaaac ccgtcggcct ccgaacggta ctccgccacc gagggacctg agcgagtccg
     6241 catcgaccgg atcggaaaac ctctcgagaa aggcgtctaa ccagtcacag tcgcaaggta
     6301 ggctgagcac cgtggcgggc ggcagcgggt ggcggtcggg gttgtttctg gcggaggtgc
     6361 tgctgatgat gtaattaaag taggcggtct tgagacggcg gatggtcgag gtgaggtgtg
     6421 gcaggcttga gatccagctg ttggggtgag tactccctct caaaagcggg cattacttct
     6481 gcgctaagat tgtcagtttc caaaaacgag gaggatttga tattcacctg gcccgatctg
     6541 gccatacact tgagtgacaa tgacatccac tttgcctttc tctccacagg tgtccactcc
     6601 caggtccaag tttaaactgc ggccgccacc atggtggcca gacccagacc tagacccctg
     6661 tgggccacag tgctggctct gggagcactg gctggcgtgg gcgtgggcgg acccaacatc
     6721 tgcaccacca gaggcgtgag cagctgccag cagtgtctgg ccgtgagccc catgtgcgcc
     6781 tggtgctccg atgaagccct gcccctgggc agccccagat gcgacctgaa agagaatctg
     6841 ctgaaggaca actgcgcccc tgagagcatc gagttccccg tgtccgaggc ccgggtgctg
     6901 gaagatcggc ccctgagcga caagggcagc ggcgatagca gtcaggtcac acaggtctcc
     6961 ccccagagaa tcgccctgag actgcggccc gacgacagca agaacttcag catccaggtc
     7021 cgccaggtgg aggactaccc cgtggacatc tactacctga tggacctgag ctacagcatg
     7081 aaggacgacc tgtggagcat ccagaacctg ggcaccaagc tggccaccca gatgcggaag
     7141 ctgaccagca acctgagaat cggcttcggc gccttcgtgg acaagcccgt gtccccctac
     7201 atgtacatca gcccccctga ggccctggaa aacccctgct acgacatgaa aaccacctgt
     7261 ctgcccatgt tcggctacaa gcacgtgctg accctgaccg accaggtcac cagattcaac
     7321 gaggaagtga agaaacagag cgtgtccaga aacagagatg cccccgaggg cggcttcgat
     7381 gccatcatgc aggccaccgt gtgcgacgag aagatcggct ggcggaacga cgccagccat
     7441 ctgctggtgt tcaccaccga cgccaagacc cacattgccc tggatggcag actggccggc
     7501 atcgtgcagc ccaacgacgg ccagtgtcac gtgggcagcg acaaccacta cagcgccagc
     7561 accaccatgg actaccccag cctgggcctg atgaccgaga agctgtccca gaagaacatc
     7621 aacctgatct tcgccgtgac cgagaacgtg gtcaacctgt accagaacta cagcgagctg
     7681 atccctggca ccaccgtggg cgtcctctct atggacagca gcaacgtgct gcagctgatc
     7741 gtggacgcct acggcaagat ccggtccaag gtggagctgg aagtgcgcga tctgcccgag
     7801 gaactgagcc tgagcttcaa cgccacatgc ctgaacaacg aagtgatccc cggcctgaag
     7861 tcctgcatgg gcctgaagat cggcgacacc gtgtccttca gcatcgaggc caaagtgcgc
     7921 ggctgccccc aggaaaaaga gaagtccttc accatcaagc ccgtgggctt caaggacagc
     7981 ctgatcgtcc aggtcacatt cgactgcgac tgcgcttgtc aggcccaggc cgagcccaac
     8041 agccaccggt gcaacaacgg caacggcacc ttcgagtgcg gcgtgtgcag atgtggacca
     8101 ggatggctcg gcagccagtg cgagtgcagc gaagaggact accggcccag ccagcaggat
     8161 gagtgctccc ccagggaagg ccagcctgtg tgcagccaga ggggcgagtg cctgtgcggc
     8221 cagtgtgtgt gccacagcag cgacttcggc aagatcaccg gcaagtactg cgagtgcgac
     8281 gacttcagct gcgtgcggta caagggcgag atgtgcagcg gccacggcca gtgcagctgc
     8341 ggcgactgtc tctgtgactc tgactggacc ggctactact gcaactgcac cacccggacc
     8401 gacacctgta tgagcagcaa cggcctgctg tgctccggca gaggcaagtg cgagtgtggc
     8461 agctgcgtgt gcatccagcc tggcagctat ggggacacat gcgagaagtg ccccacctgt
     8521 cccgacgcct gcaccttcaa gaaagaatgc gtggagtgca agaagttcga cagaggcgcc
     8581 ctgcacgacg agaacacctg taaccggtac tgccgggacg agatcgagag cgtgaaagag
     8641 ctgaaggata ccggcaagga cgccgtgaac tgtacctaca agaacgagga cgactgcgtc
     8701 gtgcggttcc agtactacga ggacagcagc ggcaagagca tcctgtacgt ggtggaggaa
     8761 cccgagtgtc ccaaaggacc atgaggcgcg cc
//
