>Addgene plasmid #51921 | ITGB3 | addgene partial sequence | sequence record 94398 | pMT2-F 5'-TTGCCTTTCTCTCCACAGGT-3'
ACTGCGGCCGCCACCATGGTGGCCAGACCCAGACCTAGACCCCTGTGGGCCACAGTGCTGGCTCTGGGAG
CACTGGCTGGCGTGGGCGTGGGCGGACCCAACATCTGCACCACCAGAGGCGTGAGCAGCTGCCAGCAGTG
TCTGGCCGTGAGCCCCATGTGCGCCTGGTGCTCCGATGAAGCCCTGCCCCTGGGCAGCCCCAGATGCGAC
CTGAAAGAGAATCTGCTGAAGGACAACTGCGCCCCTGAGAGCATCGAGTTCCCCGTGTCCGAGGCCCGGG
TGCTGGAAGATCGGCCCCTGAGCGACAAGGGCAGCGGCGATAGCAGTCAGGTCACACAGGTCTCCCCCCA
GAGAATCGCCCTGAGACTGCGGCCCGACGACAGCAAGAACTTCAGCATCCAGGTCCGCCAGGTGGAGGAC
TACCCCGTGGACATCTACTACCTGATGGACCTGAGCTACAGCATGAAGGACGACCTGTGGAGCATCCAGA
ACCTGGGCACCAAGCTGGCCACCCAGATGCGGAAGCTGACCAGCAACCTGAGAATCGGCTTCGGCGCCTT
CGTGGACAAGCCCGTGTCCCCCTACATGTACATCAGCCCCCCTGAGGCCCTGGAAAACCCCTGCTACGAC
ATGAAAACCACCTGTCTGCCCATGTTCGGCTACAAGCACGTGCTGACCCTGACCGACCAGGTCACCAGAT
TCAACGAGGAAGTGAAGAAACAGAGCGTGTCCAGAAACAGAGATGCCCCCGAGGGCGGCTTCGATGCCAT
CATGCAGGCCACCGTGTGCGACGAGAAGATCGGCTGGCGGAACGACGCCAGCCATCTGCTGGTGTTCACC
ACCGACGCCAA
