>Addgene plasmid #51921 | ITGB3 | addgene partial sequence | sequence record 94673 | rb_glob_PA_term-R 5'-CCCATATGTCCTTCCGAGTG-3'
AATAAATTTCCTTTATTAGCCAGAGGTCGAGGTCGGGGGATCCTTAATTAATCACGTGTCTAGACTCAAT
GGTGGTGATGGTGGTGGGGGCCCAGAGGGGCCAGAGGAGGCAGGTTCCTGTCCCTGTGGTTCCACAGCAT
CTTCTGGGCGTCCAGGATGTGGTGCAGGCTGCCGGAATTCAACCCTTTGGATAAAACCTGGATCTTGGAG
TCCATCTTGACCTCTTCACCTTCACTCAGTAGACATTGCCACACCCCTGCTTCAGGGGCCTGCACTTGAA
TCACTTTCTCCTGCCTGGAGACCCTGGCCTCCTGATTCTCCTGCTTCAAGATCAGTCTCATCTTGGGTGA
GGTGGGTCCCATCACCTCACAGGTCAAAGTGTTGCTGTCGGGCTGAGTCACTTTCATCACCACCAGGTTC
ACTTCCTGATACAGTATCCCTCTGTCCAGAGTCAGGGTCAGGTTGCCAGAACCAGCAAACTGAAGGGAGA
CCTGGGGTATCTGAAGGGTGAGTGGGAGCGTTTCGGACAGCTGGAACTTGGGGTTGCTAGTAGACTTCTG
CACAGACACCTTTTGGTTCTTTAGGGAGAAGGTGATCCAGGACTGGGAAGAAGGAGCCTTCTCTGCCTTC
CATCTCAACTCTCCCTGCAGGCTTTCCTCTCCAAGGTTGAGTGGGAAGGAGAACTCCGCTGACTCCCCCT
CACTCTTATAGGCCGTGATGGAGGTCGACGGCGCGCCTCATGGTCCTTTGGGACACTCGGGTTCCTCCAC
CACGTACAGGATGCTCTTGCCGCTGCTGTCCTCGTAGTACTGGAACCGCACGACGCAGTCGTCCTCG
